Addgene plasmid #178750: pLm_Cas6
Purpose: Expression of L. mobilis type I-E cas6
Depositing lab: Chase Beisel. Depositing organization: Helmholtz-Zentrum fuer Infektionsforschung (HZI). Publication: Rapid cell-free characterization of multi-subunit CRISPR effectors and transposons. Wimmer F, Mougiakos I, Englert F, Beisel CL. Mol Cell. 2022 Feb 16. pii: S1097-2765(22)00102-2. doi: 10.1016/j.molcel.2022.01.026. PubMed 35216669.
Backbone
  Vector backbone: pET28b
  Vector type: Bacterial Expression
Growth in bacteria
  Bacterial resistance: Kanamycin, 50 μg/mL
  Growth temperature: 37°C
  Growth strain: DH5alpha
  Copy number: Low Copy
Gene/Insert
  Gene/Insert name: L. mobilis type I-E cas6
  Species: L. mobilis
  Cloning method: Restriction Enzyme; 5′ cloning site Unknown (unknown if destroyed); 3′ cloning site Unknown (unknown if destroyed)
Resource information
  A portion of this plasmid was derived from a plasmid made by: U.S. Department of Energy Joint Genome Institute
Terms and licenses: Academic/Nonprofit Terms; Industry Terms: Not Available to Industry
Depositor comments: If used in a publication, please acknowledge that the plasmid pEcCas5 was generated by U.S. Department of Energy Joint Genome Institute, a DOE Office of Science User Facility. The associated work was supported by the Office of Science of the U.S. Department of Energy under Contract No. DE-AC02-05CH11231.
How to cite: pLm_Cas6 was a gift from Chase Beisel (Addgene plasmid # 178750 ; http://n2t.net/addgene:178750 ; RRID:Addgene_178750)
