[The description below was written by a language model from this plasmid's Addgene catalogue record and pLannotate feature annotations shown in this document.]
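Description:
pLm_Cas6 is a bacterial expression plasmid built on the pET28b backbone that carries the cas6 gene from the type I-E CRISPR-Cas system of L. mobilis. It is propagated in E. coli under kanamycin selection, conferred by an aph(3')-Ia aminoglycoside phosphotransferase gene. Replication depends on a pBR322/ColE1-type origin accompanied by the bom mobility region and the rop gene, which holds copy number down, consistent with the low-copy designation in the record. An f1 phage origin is also present. Short fragments annotated as tetracycline resistance sequence and a predicted E. coli open reading frame are backbone remnants from pBR322 rather than functional elements.

Expression follows the standard pET arrangement: a T7 promoter immediately followed by a lac operator, with a plasmid-borne lacI gene under its own promoter supplying the repressor. Transcription therefore needs T7 RNA polymerase and is relieved by IPTG, and it ends at the T7 terminator. The automated annotation does not label the cas6 coding sequence itself, but the unannotated stretch of roughly 690 nt between the lac operator and the downstream elements is where the insert presumably sits. A short histidine-tag fragment lies just after this region; whether it is in frame with Cas6 cannot be determined from the record. The small match to a T7 gene 10-derived solubility tag is probably just vector sequence ahead of the terminator. The cloning sites are recorded as unknown.

The associated publication concerns rapid cell-free characterization of multi-subunit CRISPR effectors and transposons, suggesting this plasmid supplies one subunit, Cas6, the crRNA-processing endoribonuclease of type I-E systems, alongside companion plasmids encoding the other components. Part of the plasmid derives from material generated by a genome institute.
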