Features (pLannotate 1.2.2; 17 found; start..end, strand, type, name):
     12..440     +  rep_origin     f1 ori (sequence partly withheld): f1 bacteriophage origin of replication; arrow indicates direction of (+) strand synthesis
    493..550     +  promoter       AmpR promoter (fragment): bla
    559..1374    -  CDS            KanR: aminoglycoside phosphotransferase; aph(3')-Ia; confers resistance to kanamycin in bacteria or G418 (Geneticin®) in eukaryotes
   1496..2084    +  rep_origin     ori: high-copy-number ColE1/pMB1/pBR322/pUC origin of replication
   2270..2409    -  misc_feature   bom: basis of mobility region from pBR322
   2511..2702    -  CDS            rop: Rop protein, which maintains plasmids at low copy number; rop
   2719..3099    +  CDS            YPB1_ECOLX: Protein predicted: Swiss-Prot protein existence level 4. From Escherichia coli.
   3171..3462    -  CDS            TcR (fragment): tetracycline efflux protein; tet; confers resistance to tetracycline
   3477..3498    -  protein_bind   CAP binding site: CAP binding activates transcription in the presence of cAMP. E. coli catabolite activator protein
   3511..4593    -  CDS            lacI: lac repressor; lacI; The lac repressor binds to the lac operator to inhibit transcription in E. coli. This inhibition can be relieved by adding lactose or isopropyl-β-D-thiogalactopyranoside (IPTG).
   4594..4671    -  promoter       lacI promoter: lacI
   4679..4958    -  CDS            TcR (fragment): tetracycline efflux protein; tet; confers resistance to tetracycline
   4980..4998    +  promoter       T7 promoter: promoter for bacteriophage T7 RNA polymerase
   4999..5023    +  protein_bind   lac operator: The lac repressor binds to the lac operator to inhibit transcription in E. coli. This inhibition can be relieved by adding lactose or isopropyl-β-D-thiogalactopyranoside (IPTG). lac repressor encoded by lacI
   5712..5729    +  CDS            9xHis (fragment): 9xHis affinity tag
   5739..5788    +  CDS            SET1 (fragment): solubility-enhancement tag derived from T7 phage gene 10B
   5796..5843    +  terminator     T7 terminator: transcription terminator for bacteriophage T7 RNA polymerase
>Addgene plasmid #178750 | pLm_Cas6 | addgene full sequence | sequence record 355136 | Addgene NGS Result
TGGCGAATGGG
[124 nt withheld, positions 12-135]
C
[91 nt withheld, positions 137-227]
A
[49 nt withheld, positions 229-277]
CCTTTGACGTTGGAGTCCACGTTCTTT
[37 nt withheld, positions 305-341]
ACCCTATCTCGGTCTATTCTTTTGATTTATAAGGGATTTTGCCGATTTCGGCCTATTGGTTAAAAAATGA
GCTGATTTAACAAAAATTTAACGCGAATTTTAACAAAATATTAACGCTTACAATTTAGGTGGCACTTTTC
GGGGAAATGTGCGCGGAACCCCTATTTGTTTATTTTTCTAAATACATTCAAATATGTATCCGCTCATGAA
TTAATTCTTAGAAAAACTCATCGAGCATCAAATGAAACTGCAATTTATTCATATCAGGATTATCAATACC
ATATTTTTGAAAAAGCCGTTTCTGTAATGAAGGAGAAAACTCACCGAGGCAGTTCCATAGGATGGCAAGA
TCCTGGTATCGGTCTGCGATTCCGACTCGTCCAACATCAATACAACCTATTAATTTCCCCTCGTCAAAAA
TAAGGTTATCAAGTGAGAAATCACCATGAGTGACGACTGAATCCGGTGAGAATGGCAAAAGTTTATGCAT
TTCTTTCCAGACTTGTTCAACAGGCCAGCCATTACGCTCGTCATCAAAATCACTCGCATCAACCAAACCG
TTATTCATTCGTGATTGCGCCTGAGCGAGACGAAATACGCGATCGCTGTTAAAAGGACAATTACAAACAG
GAATCGAATGCAACCGGCGCAGGAACACTGCCAGCGCATCAACAATATTTTCACCTGAATCAGGATATTC
TTCTAATACCTGGAATGCTGTTTTCCCGGGGATCGCAGTGGTGAGTAACCATGCATCATCAGGAGTACGG
ATAAAATGCTTGATGGTCGGAAGAGGCATAAATTCCGTCAGCCAGTTTAGTCTGACCATCTCATCTGTAA
CATCATTGGCAACGCTACCTTTGCCATGTTTCAGAAACAACTCTGGCGCATCGGGCTTCCCATACAATCG
ATAGATTGTCGCACCTGATTGCCCGACATTATCGCGAGCCCATTTATACCCATATAAATCAGCATCCATG
TTGGAATTTAATCGCGGCCTAGAGCAAGACGTTTCCCGTTGAATATGGCTCATAACACCCCTTGTATTAC
TGTTTATGTAAGCAGACAGTTTTATTGTTCATGACCAAAATCCCTTAACGTGAGTTTTCGTTCCACTGAG
CGTCAGACCCCGTAGAAAAGATCAAAGGATCTTCTTGAGATCCTTTTTTTCTGCGCGTAATCTGCTGCTT
GCAAACAAAAAAACCACCGCTACCAGCGGTGGTTTGTTTGCCGGATCAAGAGCTACCAACTCTTTTTCCG
AAGGTAACTGGCTTCAGCAGAGCGCAGATACCAAATACTGTCCTTCTAGTGTAGCCGTAGTTAGGCCACC
ACTTCAAGAACTCTGTAGCACCGCCTACATACCTCGCTCTGCTAATCCTGTTACCAGTGGCTGCTGCCAG
TGGCGATAAGTCGTGTCTTACCGGGTTGGACTCAAGACGATAGTTACCGGATAAGGCGCAGCGGTCGGGC
TGAACGGGGGGTTCGTGCACACAGCCCAGCTTGGAGCGAACGACCTACACCGAACTGAGATACCTACAGC
GTGAGCTATGAGAAAGCGCCACGCTTCCCGAAGGGAGAAAGGCGGACAGGTATCCGGTAAGCGGCAGGGT
CGGAACAGGAGAGCGCACGAGGGAGCTTCCAGGGGGAAACGCCTGGTATCTTTATAGTCCTGTCGGGTTT
CGCCACCTCTGACTTGAGCGTCGATTTTTGTGATGCTCGTCAGGGGGGCGGAGCCTATGGAAAAACGCCA
GCAACGCGGCCTTTTTACGGTTCCTGGCCTTTTGCTGGCCTTTTGCTCACATGTTCTTTCCTGCGTTATC
CCCTGATTCTGTGGATAACCGTATTACCGCCTTTGAGTGAGCTGATACCGCTCGCCGCAGCCGAACGACC
GAGCGCAGCGAGTCAGTGAGCGAGGAAGCGGAAGAGCGCCTGATGCGGTATTTTCTCCTTACGCATCTGT
GCGGTATTTCACACCGCAATGGTGCACTCTCAGTACAATCTGCTCTGATGCCGCATAGTTAAGCCAGTAT
ACACTCCGCTATCGCTACGTGACTGGGTCATGGCTGCGCCCCGACACCCGCCAACACCCGCTGACGCGCC
CTGACGGGCTTGTCTGCTCCCGGCATCCGCTTACAGACAAGCTGTGACCGTCTCCGGGAGCTGCATGTGT
CAGAGGTTTTCACCGTCATCACCGAAACGCGCGAGGCAGCTGCGGTAAAGCTCATCAGCGTGGTCGTGAA
GCGATTCACAGATGTCTGCCTGTTCATCCGCGTCCAGCTCGTTGAGTTTCTCCAGAAGCGTTAATGTCTG
GCTTCTGATAAAGCGGGCCATGTTAAGGGCGGTTTTTTCCTGTTTGGTCACTGATGCCTCCGTGTAAGGG
GGATTTCTGTTCATGGGGGTAATGATACCGATGAAACGAGAGAGGATGCTCACGATACGGGTTACTGATG
ATGAACATGCCCGGTTACTGGAACGTTGTGAGGGTAAACAACTGGCGGTATGGATGCGGCGGGACCAGAG
AAAAATCACTCAGGGTCAATGCCAGCGCTTCGTTAATACAGATGTAGGTGTTCCACAGGGTAGCCAGCAG
CATCCTGCGATGCAGATCCGGAACATAATGGTGCAGGGCGCTGACTTCCGCGTTTCCAGACTTTACGAAA
CACGGAAACCGAAGACCATTCATGTTGTTGCTCAGGTCGCAGACGTTTTGCAGCAGCAGTCGCTTCACGT
TCGCTCGCGTATCGGTGATTCATTCTGCTAACCAGTAAGGCAACCCCGCCAGCCTAGCCGGGTCCTCAAC
GACAGGAGCACGATCATGCGCACCCGTGGGGCCGCCATGCCGGCGATAATGGCCTGCTTCTCGCCGAAAC
GTTTGGTGGCGGGACCAGTGACGAAGGCTTGAGCGAGGGCGTGCAAGATTCCGAATACCGCAAGCGACAG
GCCGATCATCGTCGCGCTCCAGCGAAAGCGGTCCTCGCCGAAAATGACCCAGAGCGCTGCCGGCACCTGT
CCTACGAGTTGCATGATAAAGAAGACAGTCATAAGTGCGGCGACGATAGTCATGCCCCGCGCCCACCGGA
AGGAGCTGACTGGGTTGAAGGCTCTCAAGGGCATCGGTCGAGATCCCGGTGCCTAATGAGTGAGCTAACT
TACATTAATTGCGTTGCGCTCACTGCCCGCTTTCCAGTCGGGAAACCTGTCGTGCCAGCTGCATTAATGA
ATCGGCCAACGCGCGGGGAGAGGCGGTTTGCGTATTGGGCGCCAGGGTGGTTTTTCTTTTCACCAGTGAG
ACGGGCAACAGCTGATTGCCCTTCACCGCCTGGCCCTGAGAGAGTTGCAGCAAGCGGTCCACGCTGGTTT
GCCCCAGCAGGCGAAAATCCTGTTTGATGGTGGTTAACGGCGGGATATAACATGAGCTGTCTTCGGTATC
GTCGTATCCCACTACCGAGATATCCGCACCAACGCGCAGCCCGGACTCGGTAATGGCGCGCATTGCGCCC
AGCGCCATCTGATCGTTGGCAACCAGCATCGCAGTGGGAACGATGCCCTCATTCAGCATTTGCATGGTTT
GTTGAAAACCGGACATGGCACTCCAGTCGCCTTCCCGTTCCGCTATCGGCTGAATTTGATTGCGAGTGAG
ATATTTATGCCAGCCAGCCAGACGCAGACGCGCCGAGACAGAACTTAATGGGCCCGCTAACAGCGCGATT
TGCTGGTGACCCAATGCGACCAGATGCTCCACGCCCAGTCGCGTACCGTCTTCATGGGAGAAAATAATAC
TGTTGATGGGTGTCTGGTCAGAGACATCAAGAAATAACGCCGGAACATTAGTGCAGGCAGCTTCCACAGC
AATGGCATCCTGGTCATCCAGCGGATAGTTAATGATCAGCCCACTGACGCGTTGCGCGAGAAGATTGTGC
ACCGCCGCTTTACAGGCTTCGACGCCGCTTCGTTCTACCATCGACACCACCACGCTGGCACCCAGTTGAT
CGGCGCGAGATTTAATCGCCGCGACAATTTGCGACGGCGCGTGCAGGGCCAGACTGGAGGTGGCAACGCC
AATCAGCAACGACTGTTTGCCCGCCAGTTGTTGTGCCACGCGGTTGGGAATGTAATTCAGCTCCGCCATC
GCCGCTTCCACTTTTTCCCGCGTTTTCGCAGAAACGTGGCTGGCCTGGTTCACCACGCGGGAAACGGTCT
GATAAGAGACACCGGCATACTCTGCGACATCGTATAACGTTACTGGTTTCACATTCACCACCCTGAATTG
ACTCTCTTCCGGGCGCTATCATGCCATACCGCGAAAGGTTTTGCGCCATTCGATGGTGTCCGGGATCTCG
ACGCTCTCCCTTATGCGACTCCTGCATTAGGAAGCAGCCCAGTAGTAGGTTGAGGCCGTTGAGCACCGCC
GCCGCAAGGAATGGTGCATGCAAGGAGATGGCGCCCAACAGTCCCCCGGCCACGGGGCCTGCCACCATAC
CCACGCCGAAACAAGCGCTCATGAGCCCGAAGTGGCGAGCCCGATCTTCCCCATCGGTGATGTCGGCGAT
ATAGGCGCCAGCAACCGCACCTGTGGCGCCGGTGATGCCGGCCACGATGCGTCCGGCGTAGAGGATCGAG
ATCTCGATCCCGCGAAATTAATACGACTCACTATAGGGGAATTGTGAGCGGATAACAATTCCCTCTAGAC
CATTCAACCACCTGATAAACTTAAGGAGATTTTCGATGTACCTGTCGCGCTTGCGGTTGAACCCAGCCGA
TCCTAATGCGCGCCGGGACTTGGCAGACGCTTACCAGATGCATCGCACACTGGCACGGGTTTACGCCCCC
GATGCAGAACATCCTCCATTACGTTTTCTGTGGAGACAAGAACGCTCAGCCGATGGTTGGCCAGACGGGA
CGGTGTTAGTTCAGGCCGCCCACGCTGGTCGTTGGCGCGCCTTGGAAGAAACGTGGCCAGACTATTTACA
GAGCATTGAGGCGGATAAAAGAGTAGATCTGACCACGCTGGTACGACCGGGCCGTCGCTATAGGTTCCGT
CTGCAGGCCAACCCTACACTCACGAGAGATGGTAAAAGACACGGTCTGGTGCAGGAAGAGGCACAACTTG
ATTGGCTGGGCCGTCAGGGCCAACGCCATGGCTTTGAGGTGGTAGCGGCTGTAAGAGGGGCGTCAGAACG
TGTCAACGCTCGCCACAAAGGTCAGCAAAGAATAGTAGTACAGTCTGTTACCTTTGATGGTGTGATGCAG
GCTGGCGCTGGCGATGCGGAAGTCGAGGCACTGAGACTGGCGTTGCTGCAAGGTTTGGGCCACGCCAAAT
CTCTTGGCCTCGGGCTTCTGAGCCTGGCCCCTGTCTCTGGTTAACTCGAGCACCACCACCACCACCACTG
AGATCCGGCTGCTAACAAAGCCCGAAAGGAAGCTGAGTTGGCTGCTGCCACCGCTGAGCAATAACTAGCA
TAACCCCTTGGGGCCTCTAAACGGGTCTTGAGGGGTTTTTTGCTGAAAGGAGGAACTATATCCGGAT
